>Addgene plasmid #171358 | pFTK086 | addgene full sequence | sequence record 351696 | Addgene NGS Result
GTGGCTCTTCAGTGGACGAAAGGGCCTCGTGATACGCCTATTTTTATAGGTTAATGTCATGATAATAATG
GTTTCTTAGACGTCAGGTGGCACTTTTCGGGGAAATGTGCGCGGAACCCCTATTTGTTTATTTTTCTAAA
TACATTCAAATATGTATCCGCTCATGAGACAATAACCCTGATAAATGCTTCAATAATATTGAAAAAGGAA
GAGTATGCGCTCACGCAACTGGTCCAGAACCTTGACCGAACGCAGCGGTGGTAACGGCGCAGTGGCGGTT
TTCATGGCTTGTTATGACTGTTTTTTTTTGGGGTACAGTCTATGCCTCGGGCATCCAAGCAGCAAGCGCG
TTACGCCGTGGGTCGATGTTTGATGTTATGGAGCAGCAACGATGTTACGCAGCAGGGCAGTCGCCCTAAA
ACAAAGTTAAACATCATGAGGGAAGCGGTGATCGCCGAAGTATCGACTCAACTATCAGAGGTAGTTGGCG
TCATCGAGCGCCATCTCGAACCGACGTTGCTGGCCGTACATTTGTACGGCTCCGCAGTGGATGGCGGCCT
GAAGCCACACAGCGATATTGATTTGCTGGTTACGGTGACCGTAAGGCTTGATGAAACAACGCGGCGAGCT
TTGATCAACGACCTTTTGGAAACTTCGGCTTCCCCTGGAGAGAGCGAGATTCTCCGCGCTGTAGAAGTCA
CCATTGTTGTGCACGACGACATCATTCCGTGGCGTTATCCAGCTAAGCGCGAACTGCAATTTGGAGAATG
GCAGCGCAATGACATTCTTGCAGGTATCTTCGAGCCAGCCACGATCGACATTGATCTGGCTATCTTGCTG
ACAAAAGCAAGAGAACATAGCGTTGCCTTGGTAGGTCCAGCGGCGGAGGAACTCTTTGATCCGGTTCCTG
AACAGGATCTATTTGAGGCGCTAAATGAAACCTTAACGCTATGGAACTCGCCGCCCGACTGGGCTGGCGA
TGAGCGAAATGTAGTGCTTACGTTGTCCCGCATTTGGTACAGCGCAGTAACCGGCAAAATCGCGCCGAAG
GATGTCGCTGCCGACTGGGCAATGGAGCGCCTGCCGGCCCAGTATCAGCCCGTCATACTTGAAGCTAGAC
AGGCTTATCTTGGACAAGAAGAAGATCGCTTGGCCTCGCGCGCAGATCAGTTGGAAGAATTTGTCCATTA
CGTAAAAGGCGAGATCACCAAGGTAGTCGGCAAATAACTGTCAGACCAAGTTTACTCATATATACTTTAG
ATTGATTTAAAACTTCATTTTTAATTTAAAAGGATCTAGGTGAAGATCCTTTTTGATAATCTCATGACCA
AAATCCCTTAACGTGAGTTTTCGTTCCACTGAGCGTCAGACCCCGTAGAAAAGATCAAAGGATCTTCTTG
AGATCCTTTTTTTCTGCGCGTAATCTGCTGCTTGCAAACAAAAAAACCACCGCTACCAGCGGTGGTTTGT
TTGCCGGATCAAGAGCTACCAACTCTTTTTCCGAAGGTAACTGGCTTCAGCAGAGCGCAGATACCAAATA
CTGTTCTTCTAGTGTAGCCGTAGTTAGGCCACCACTTCAAGAACTCTGTAGCACCGCCTACATACCTCGC
TCTGCTAATCCTGTTACCAGTGGCTGCTGCCAGTGGCGATAAGTCGTGTCTTACCGGGTTGGACTCAAGA
CGATAGTTACCGGATAAGGCGCAGCGGTCGGGCTGAACGGGGGGTTCGTGCACACAGCCCAGCTTGGAGC
GAACGACCTACACCGAACTGAGATACCTACAGCGTGAGCTATGAGAAAGCGCCACGCTTCCCGAAGGGAG
AAAGGCGGACAGGTATCCGGTAAGCGGCAGGGTCGGAACAGGAGAGCGCACGAGGGAGCTTCCAGGGGGA
AACGCCTGGTATCTTTATAGTCCTGTCGGGTTTCGCCACCTCTGACTTGAGCGTCGATTTTTGTGATGCT
CGTCAGGGGGGCGGAGCCTATGGAAAAACGCCAGCAACGCGGCCTTTTTACGGTTCCTGGCCTTTTGCTG
GCCTTTTGCTCACATGTTCTTTCCTGCGTTATCCCCTGATTCTGTGGATAACCGTATTACCGCCTTTGAG
TGAGCTGATACCGCTCGCCGCAGCCGAACGACCGAGCGCAGCGAGTCAGTGAGCGAGGAAGCGGAAGAGC
GCCCAATACGCAAACCGCCTCTCCCCGCGCGTTGGCCGATTCATTAATCACTCTGTGGTCTCGGAGTTCC
ATCTTAGCGATCGGGATGTAACCCTGCGACCCCCGGCATCACCCACCATTTGTCCCCTCGTGAATGCTTC
GTTCTGTTTGCTGTCGGATGTAGATAGGCTGGGGCAGATGACTACCTAGTACTTGGTGGTATCCCACGTC
AGTCGCCGGAACGAGAACGGTGCCACTGGGACAAGAGGCTCTCAGACAAGTAACACAGTAGCAAATGGTT
TGACTAATGAGATAATGAACCAACTCTGGACGATAAGTGTTTGCACGAATGATAACGCTGGGATGGTCGT
GGATTCCGACTGCCCCGCTGGAAGTGCTCGGAGTTGCCCCCACTCGGCACGGTACTTCCGGTGACCAAAA
CGGTACCTTTGGCTCATATAACAAATTGCTACCATCATTTCCCATCAAATAGGCCTGCTGGCCCAATGGT
AAGGCGCTTGACTACGGATCAAGAGATTGCAGGTTCGAGTCCTGCGTAGGTCATGAGACGCAGCTGGCAC
GACAGGTTTCCCGACTGGAAAGCGGGCAGTGAGCGCAACGCAATTAATGTGAGTTAGCTCACTCATTAGG
CACCCCAGGCTTTACACTTTATGCTTCCGGCTCGTATGTTGTGTGGAATTGTGAGCGGATAACAATTTCA
CACAGGAAACAGCTATGACCATGATTACGCCAAGCTTGCATGCCTGCAGGTCGACTCTAGAGGATCCCCG
GGTACCGAGCTCGAATTCACTGGCCGTCGTTTTACAACGTCGTGACTGGGAAAACCCTGGCGTTACCCAA
CTTAATCGCCTTGCAGCACATCCCCCTTTCGCCAGCTGGCGTAATAGCGAAGAGGCCCGCACCGATCGCC
CTTCCCAACAGTTGCGCAGCCTGAATGGCGAATGGCGCCTGATGCGGTATTTTCTCCTTACGCATCTGTG
CGGTATTTCACACCGCATATGGTGCACTCTCAGTACAATCTGCTCTGATGCCGCATAGTTAAGCCAGCCC
CGACACCCGCCAACACCCGCTGACGCGCCCTGACGGGCTTGTCTGCTCCCGGCATCCGCTTACAGACAAG
CTGCGTCTCAGTTTCAGAGCTAGAAATAGCAAGTTAAAATAAGGCTAGTCCGTTATCAACTTGAAAAAGT
GGCACCGAGTCGGTGCGTTTCTTTTTCTTTTTTAGTAGATGCCGACCGGGATCCACTTAACGTTACTGAA
ATCATCAAACAGCTTGACGAATCTGGATATAAGATCGTTGGTGTCGATGTCAGCTCCGGAGTTGAGACAA
ATGGTGTTCAGGATCTCGATAAGATACGTTCATTTGTCCAAGCAGCAAAGAGTGCCTTCTAGTGATTTAA
TAGCTCCATGTCAACAAGAATAAAACGCGTTTCGGGTTTACCTCTTCCAGATACAGCTCATCTGCAATGC
ATTAATGCATTGGACCTCGCAACCCTAGTACGCCCTTCAGGCTCCGGCGAAGCAGAAGAATAGCTTAGCA
GAGCTATCGCTTGAGACCACGAA
Features (pLannotate 1.2.2; 16 found; start..end, strand, type, name):
    110..214     +  promoter       AmpR promoter: bla
    205..285     -  CDS            int (fragment): INT2_ECOLX - Protein inferred from homology: Swiss-Prot protein existence level 3. Putative integrase believed to be involved in the insertion of antibiotic resistance genes into plasmids and transposons. From Escherichia coli.
    373..429     +  CDS            GmR (fragment): gentamycin acetyltransferase; aacC1; confers resistance to gentamycin
    436..1224    +  CDS            aadA: S3AD_ECOLX - Experimental evidence at protein level: Swiss-Prot protein existence level 1. Mediates bacterial resistance to the antibiotics streptomycin and spectinomycin. From Escherichia coli.
   1398..1986    +  rep_origin     ori: high-copy-number ColE1/pMB1/pBR322/pUC origin of replication
   2169..2218    +  CDS            lacI (fragment): lac repressor; lacI; The lac repressor binds to the lac operator to inhibit transcription in E. coli. This inhibition can be relieved by adding lactose or isopropyl-β-D-thiogalactopyranoside (IPTG).
   2641..2712    +  ncRNA          tRNA: Accession: RF00005 - tRNA
   2720..2762    +  CDS            lacI (fragment): lac repressor; lacI; The lac repressor binds to the lac operator to inhibit transcription in E. coli. This inhibition can be relieved by adding lactose or isopropyl-β-D-thiogalactopyranoside (IPTG).
   2775..2796    +  protein_bind   CAP binding site: CAP binding activates transcription in the presence of cAMP. E. coli catabolite activator protein
   2811..2841    +  promoter       lac promoter: promoter for the E. coli lac operon
   2849..2865    +  protein_bind   lac operator: The lac repressor binds to the lac operator to inhibit transcription in E. coli. This inhibition can be relieved by adding lactose or isopropyl-β-D-thiogalactopyranoside (IPTG). lac repressor encoded by lacI
   2902..2958    -  misc_feature   MCS: pUC18/19 multiple cloning site
   2955..3112    +  CDS            lacZα (fragment): LacZα fragment of β-galactosidase; lacZ fragment
   3118..3217    -  misc_feature   bom (fragment): basis of mobility region from pBR322
   3301..3376    +  misc_RNA       gRNA scaffold: guide RNA scaffold for the Streptococcus pyogenes CRISPR/Cas9 system
   3409..3717    +  terminator     trpC terminator (fragment): trpC; transcription terminator from the Aspergillus nidulans trpC gene (Punt et al., 1987)
