[The description below was written by a language model from this plasmid's Addgene catalogue record and pLannotate feature annotations shown in this document.]
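Description:
pFTK086 is a level 0 (LVL0) part plasmid from the Fungal Modular Cloning ToolKit, built on the pICH41331 MoClo entry backbone and intended as a building block for hierarchical Golden Gate assembly of constructs for filamentous fungi such as Penicillium and Aspergillus. It is propagated in E. coli from a high-copy ColE1/pUC-type origin and selected with spectinomycin through the aadA adenylyltransferase gene. The short integrase and gentamicin acetyltransferase fragments annotated next to aadA appear to be remnants of the resistance cassette's source rather than functional genes.

The payload is a Pol III "plug-in" sgRNA transcription unit. A tRNA element, named in the record as the ANtRNA[Arg21] promoter, drives transcription; tRNA genes carry internal Pol III promoter elements, and endogenous tRNA processing can release a downstream guide RNA. Between this tRNA and the Streptococcus pyogenes Cas9 gRNA scaffold sits a placeholder "dummy" made of a lac promoter/operator, a pUC-type multiple cloning site and a lacZα fragment. According to the insert name the dummy is excisable with Esp3I, so a user-designed spacer can presumably replace it, with loss of lacZα likely allowing blue/white screening. No specific guide sequence is recorded, consistent with an empty acceptor. A fragment of the Aspergillus nidulans trpC terminator follows the scaffold.

The plasmid is typically used to insert a target-specific protospacer and then assemble the resulting sgRNA unit into higher-level MoClo constructs for CRISPR/Cas9-based engineering of fungal hosts. The record does not give the flanking fusion sites or cloning sites used for assembly.
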