Addgene plasmid #171358: pFTK086
Purpose: Part Plasmid Entry Vector (LVL0) from the Fungal Modular Cloning ToolKit.
Depositing lab: Arnold Driessen. Depositing organization: University of Groningen. Publication: Modular Synthetic Biology Toolkit for Filamentous Fungi. Mozsik L, Pohl C, Meyer V, Bovenberg RAL, Nygard Y, Driessen AJM. ACS Synth Biol. 2021 Nov 2. doi: 10.1021/acssynbio.1c00260. PubMed 34726388.
Backbone
  Vector backbone: pICH41331
  Vector type: Bacterial Expression, Yeast Expression, Synthetic Biology
Growth in bacteria
  Bacterial resistance: Spectinomycin, 50 μg/mL
  Growth temperature: 37°C
  Growth strain: DH5alpha
  Copy number: High Copy
Gene/Insert
  Gene/Insert name: P-ANtRNA[Arg21]-sgRNA-dummy-Esp3I, Pol-III sgRNA-plug-in transcription unit
  gRNA/shRNA sequence: Unspecified
  Species: Penicillium, Aspergillus, or other fungal sources
  Mutation: n/a
  Cloning method: Restriction Enzyme; 5′ cloning site Unknown (unknown if destroyed)
Terms and licenses: Academic/Nonprofit Terms; Industry Terms: Not Available to Industry
How to cite: pFTK086 was a gift from Arnold Driessen (Addgene plasmid # 171358 ; http://n2t.net/addgene:171358 ; RRID:Addgene_171358)
